>Addgene plasmid #211512 | 6xHis-SNAP-PI(3,5)P2 Probe | addgene full sequence | sequence record 419694 | Addgene NGS Result
TGGCGAATGGG
[124 nt withheld, positions 12-135]
C
[91 nt withheld, positions 137-227]
A
[49 nt withheld, positions 229-277]
CCTTTGACGTTGGAGTCCACGTTCTTT
[37 nt withheld, positions 305-341]
ACCCTATCTCGGTCTATTCTTTTGATTTATAAGGGATTTTGCCGATTTCGGCCTATTGGTTAAAAAATGA
GCTGATTTAACAAAAATTTAACGCGAATTTTAACAAAATATTAACGCTTACAATTTAGGTGGCACTTTTC
GGGGAAATGTGCGCGGAACCCCTATTTGTTTATTTTTCTAAATACATTCAAATATGTATCCGCTCATGAA
TTAATTCTTAGAAAAACTCATCGAGCATCAAATGAAACTGCAATTTATTCATATCAGGATTATCAATACC
ATATTTTTGAAAAAGCCGTTTCTGTAATGAAGGAGAAAACTCACCGAGGCAGTTCCATAGGATGGCAAGA
TCCTGGTATCGGTCTGCGATTCCGACTCGTCCAACATCAATACAACCTATTAATTTCCCCTCGTCAAAAA
TAAGGTTATCAAGTGAGAAATCACCATGAGTGACGACTGAATCCGGTGAGAATGGCAAAAGTTTATGCAT
TTCTTTCCAGACTTGTTCAACAGGCCAGCCATTACGCTCGTCATCAAAATCACTCGCATCAACCAAACCG
TTATTCATTCGTGATTGCGCCTGAGCGAGACGAAATACGCGATCGCTGTTAAAAGGACAATTACAAACAG
GAATCGAATGCAACCGGCGCAGGAACACTGCCAGCGCATCAACAATATTTTCACCTGAATCAGGATATTC
TTCTAATACCTGGAATGCTGTTTTCCCGGGGATCGCAGTGGTGAGTAACCATGCATCATCAGGAGTACGG
ATAAAATGCTTGATGGTCGGAAGAGGCATAAATTCCGTCAGCCAGTTTAGTCTGACCATCTCATCTGTAA
CATCATTGGCAACGCTACCTTTGCCATGTTTCAGAAACAACTCTGGCGCATCGGGCTTCCCATACAATCG
ATAGATTGTCGCACCTGATTGCCCGACATTATCGCGAGCCCATTTATACCCATATAAATCAGCATCCATG
TTGGAATTTAATCGCGGCCTAGAGCAAGACGTTTCCCGTTGAATATGGCTCATAACACCCCTTGTATTAC
TGTTTATGTAAGCAGACAGTTTTATTGTTCATGACCAAAATCCCTTAACGTGAGTTTTCGTTCCACTGAG
CGTCAGACCCCGTAGAAAAGATCAAAGGATCTTCTTGAGATCCTTTTTTTCTGCGCGTAATCTGCTGCTT
GCAAACAAAAAAACCACCGCTACCAGCGGTGGTTTGTTTGCCGGATCAAGAGCTACCAACTCTTTTTCCG
AAGGTAACTGGCTTCAGCAGAGCGCAGATACCAAATACTGTCCTTCTAGTGTAGCCGTAGTTAGGCCACC
ACTTCAAGAACTCTGTAGCACCGCCTACATACCTCGCTCTGCTAATCCTGTTACCAGTGGCTGCTGCCAG
TGGCGATAAGTCGTGTCTTACCGGGTTGGACTCAAGACGATAGTTACCGGATAAGGCGCAGCGGTCGGGC
TGAACGGGGGGTTCGTGCACACAGCCCAGCTTGGAGCGAACGACCTACACCGAACTGAGATACCTACAGC
GTGAGCTATGAGAAAGCGCCACGCTTCCCGAAGGGAGAAAGGCGGACAGGTATCCGGTAAGCGGCAGGGT
CGGAACAGGAGAGCGCACGAGGGAGCTTCCAGGGGGAAACGCCTGGTATCTTTATAGTCCTGTCGGGTTT
CGCCACCTCTGACTTGAGCGTCGATTTTTGTGATGCTCGTCAGGGGGGCGGAGCCTATGGAAAAACGCCA
GCAACGCGGCCTTTTTACGGTTCCTGGCCTTTTGCTGGCCTTTTGCTCACATGTTCTTTCCTGCGTTATC
CCCTGATTCTGTGGATAACCGTATTACCGCCTTTGAGTGAGCTGATACCGCTCGCCGCAGCCGAACGACC
GAGCGCAGCGAGTCAGTGAGCGAGGAAGCGGAAGAGCGCCTGATGCGGTATTTTCTCCTTACGCATCTGT
GCGGTATTTCACACCGCAATGGTGCACTCTCAGTACAATCTGCTCTGATGCCGCATAGTTAAGCCAGTAT
ACACTCCGCTATCGCTACGTGACTGGGTCATGGCTGCGCCCCGACACCCGCCAACACCCGCTGACGCGCC
CTGACGGGCTTGTCTGCTCCCGGCATCCGCTTACAGACAAGCTGTGACCGTCTCCGGGAGCTGCATGTGT
CAGAGGTTTTCACCGTCATCACCGAAACGCGCGAGGCAGCTGCGGTAAAGCTCATCAGCGTGGTCGTGAA
GCGATTCACAGATGTCTGCCTGTTCATCCGCGTCCAGCTCGTTGAGTTTCTCCAGAAGCGTTAATGTCTG
GCTTCTGATAAAGCGGGCCATGTTAAGGGCGGTTTTTTCCTGTTTGGTCACTGATGCCTCCGTGTAAGGG
GGATTTCTGTTCATGGGGGTAATGATACCGATGAAACGAGAGAGGATGCTCACGATACGGGTTACTGATG
ATGAACATGCCCGGTTACTGGAACGTTGTGAGGGTAAACAACTGGCGGTATGGATGCGGCGGGACCAGAG
AAAAATCACTCAGGGTCAATGCCAGCGCTTCGTTAATACAGATGTAGGTGTTCCACAGGGTAGCCAGCAG
CATCCTGCGATGCAGATCCGGAACATAATGGTGCAGGGCGCTGACTTCCGCGTTTCCAGACTTTACGAAA
CACGGAAACCGAAGACCATTCATGTTGTTGCTCAGGTCGCAGACGTTTTGCAGCAGCAGTCGCTTCACGT
TCGCTCGCGTATCGGTGATTCATTCTGCTAACCAGTAAGGCAACCCCGCCAGCCTAGCCGGGTCCTCAAC
GACAGGAGCACGATCATGCGCACCCGTGGGGCCGCCATGCCGGCGATAATGGCCTGCTTCTCGCCGAAAC
GTTTGGTGGCGGGACCAGTGACGAAGGCTTGAGCGAGGGCGTGCAAGATTCCGAATACCGCAAGCGACAG
GCCGATCATCGTCGCGCTCCAGCGAAAGCGGTCCTCGCCGAAAATGACCCAGAGCGCTGCCGGCACCTGT
CCTACGAGTTGCATGATAAAGAAGACAGTCATAAGTGCGGCGACGATAGTCATGCCCCGCGCCCACCGGA
AGGAGCTGACTGGGTTGAAGGCTCTCAAGGGCATCGGTCGAGATCCCGGTGCCTAATGAGTGAGCTAACT
TACATTAATTGCGTTGCGCTCACTGCCCGCTTTCCAGTCGGGAAACCTGTCGTGCCAGCTGCATTAATGA
ATCGGCCAACGCGCGGGGAGAGGCGGTTTGCGTATTGGGCGCCAGGGTGGTTTTTCTTTTCACCAGTGAG
ACGGGCAACAGCTGATTGCCCTTCACCGCCTGGCCCTGAGAGAGTTGCAGCAAGCGGTCCACGCTGGTTT
GCCCCAGCAGGCGAAAATCCTGTTTGATGGTGGTTAACGGCGGGATATAACATGAGCTGTCTTCGGTATC
GTCGTATCCCACTACCGAGATATCCGCACCAACGCGCAGCCCGGACTCGGTAATGGCGCGCATTGCGCCC
AGCGCCATCTGATCGTTGGCAACCAGCATCGCAGTGGGAACGATGCCCTCATTCAGCATTTGCATGGTTT
GTTGAAAACCGGACATGGCACTCCAGTCGCCTTCCCGTTCCGCTATCGGCTGAATTTGATTGCGAGTGAG
ATATTTATGCCAGCCAGCCAGACGCAGACGCGCCGAGACAGAACTTAATGGGCCCGCTAACAGCGCGATT
TGCTGGTGACCCAATGCGACCAGATGCTCCACGCCCAGTCGCGTACCGTCTTCATGGGAGAAAATAATAC
TGTTGATGGGTGTCTGGTCAGAGACATCAAGAAATAACGCCGGAACATTAGTGCAGGCAGCTTCCACAGC
AATGGCATCCTGGTCATCCAGCGGATAGTTAATGATCAGCCCACTGACGCGTTGCGCGAGAAGATTGTGC
ACCGCCGCTTTACAGGCTTCGACGCCGCTTCGTTCTACCATCGACACCACCACGCTGGCACCCAGTTGAT
CGGCGCGAGATTTAATCGCCGCGACAATTTGCGACGGCGCGTGCAGGGCCAGACTGGAGGTGGCAACGCC
AATCAGCAACGACTGTTTGCCCGCCAGTTGTTGTGCCACGCGGTTGGGAATGTAATTCAGCTCCGCCATC
GCCGCTTCCACTTTTTCCCGCGTTTTCGCAGAAACGTGGCTGGCCTGGTTCACCACGCGGGAAACGGTCT
GATAAGAGACACCGGCATACTCTGCGACATCGTATAACGTTACTGGTTTCACATTCACCACCCTGAATTG
ACTCTCTTCCGGGCGCTATCATGCCATACCGCGAAAGGTTTTGCGCCATTCGATGGTGTCCGGGATCTCG
ACGCTCTCCCTTATGCGACTCCTGCATTAGGAAGCAGCCCAGTAGTAGGTTGAGGCCGTTGAGCACCGCC
GCCGCAAGGAATGGTGCATGCAAGGAGATGGCGCCCAACAGTCCCCCGGCCACGGGGCCTGCCACCATAC
CCACGCCGAAACAAGCGCTCATGAGCCCGAAGTGGCGAGCCCGATCTTCCCCATCGGTGATGTCGGCGAT
ATAGGCGCCAGCAACCGCACCTGTGGCGCCGGTGATGCCGGCCACGATGCGTCCGGCGTAGAGGATCGAG
ATCTCGATCCCGCGAAATTAATACGACTCACTATAGGGGAATTGTGAGCGGATAACAATTCCCCTCTAGA
AATAATTTTGTTTAACTTTAAGAAGGAGATATATCCATGGGCAGCAGCCATCACCACCACCATCATAGTT
CGGGCCGTTTGGAGGTGTTATTTCAGGGCCCTATGGACAAAGATTGCGAAATGAAGCGTACAACTCTGGA
TTCGCCATTGGGAAAACTGGAGCTTTCGGGATGTGAACAAGGTTTACATCGCATCATTTTCTTAGGTAAA
GGGACGTCCGCCGCCGATGCGGTAGAGGTACCCGCCCCGGCCGCTGTGCTGGGTGGACCAGAACCTCTGA
TGCAGGCTACTGCATGGCTGAATGCATACTTTCACCAGCCAGAGGCCATTGAAGAGTTTCCTGTGCCCGC
GCTGCATCACCCTGTGTTCCAACAAGAATCGTTCACCCGCCAAGTCTTATGGAAACTGTTGAAGGTTGTC
AAATTTGGCGAAGTTATCTCGTACTCCCATCTTGCCGCCCTTGCTGGTAATCCCGCAGCAACCGCTGCAG
TAAAGACTGCCCTTTCGGGGAACCCGGTCCCCATTCTTATTCCCTGCCATCGCGTCGTACAGGGTGATCT
GGACGTTGGGGGTTACGAAGGGGGTTTGGCTGTGAAGGAGTGGTTATTAGCGCACGAGGGGCATCGTCTT
GGTAAACCTGGTTTAGGTGGCTCAGCAGGCTCGGCAGCAGGAAGTGGCGCGGCCGCAGCCATGGTACAGA
ACCGCAACAACGAAATTTACATCACCGTTCCCCGCAAAATTCAAGGTGAAGAAGGGCTTATGCGCAAGTA
CACTGCTTACGTAATTGAAGTTGAGGGCTCGGAAAATAAGCGCTACCAAGTCACTCGTCGCTACAAACAG
TTCGTTCTGCTGCACACGCAGTTAGTGCGTGTTTTCGGAGAACACGACCTTCCCAGCCTGCCCGCTAAGG
CAAACGGTCTTTATTTTAGTAAAGATGATCACACAGAGAAACGTCGTGTTAATCTTCAGGAATATTTACA
GAACCTTGCTAAGAACCCAGCGATTCTTAACTCACCCGTTTTTTACCATTTCTTAAAACGCGATGAGGGT
CAAAACATTGACCATGTGCCATCCTCAACACCGAGTCACCAAAATAGCGCAGTGGATGGGACCGCAGGGC
CTGGGTCGATGGTACAAAACCGCAACAATGAGATCTACATTACAGTACCGCGCAAAATTCAGGGCGAGGA
AGGTTTGATGCGTAAATACACTGCGTATGTGATCGAGGTAGAAGGGAGCGAAAATAAGCGTTATCAAGTG
ACCCGTCGCTATAAGCAATTCGTATTACTGCATACGCAGTTAGTTCGTGTCTTTGGTGAGCACGATTTAC
CCTCCTTACCTGCAAAAGCCAATGGCTTGTACTTTTCCAAGGACGATCATACTGAAAAACGTCGTGTAAA
TTTGCAAGAGTATCTTCAAAATTTGGCAAAAAACCCGGCCATTCTTAACTCTCCGGTATTCTACCATTTC
CTGAAACGTGATGAAGGTCAAAATATTGATCACGTCCCCAGTTCGACCCCATCTCATCAAAACTCAGATC
CCCCCGACCTTGACTGAGGCGCGCCGTAATAGAAGCTTGAGTATTCTATAGTGTCACCTAAATCCCAGCT
TGATCCGGCTGCTAACAAAGCCCGAAAGGAAGCTGAGTTGGCTGCTGCCACCGCTGAGCAATAACTAGCA
TAACCCCTTGGGGCCTCTAAACGGGTCTTGAGGGGTTTTTTGCTGAAAGGAGGAACTATATCCGGAT
Features (pLannotate 1.2.2; 19 found; start..end, strand, type, name):
     12..440     +  rep_origin     f1 ori (sequence partly withheld): f1 bacteriophage origin of replication; arrow indicates direction of (+) strand synthesis
    493..550     +  promoter       AmpR promoter (fragment): bla
    559..1374    -  CDS            KanR: aminoglycoside phosphotransferase; aph(3')-Ia; confers resistance to kanamycin in bacteria or G418 (Geneticin®) in eukaryotes
   1496..2084    +  rep_origin     ori: high-copy-number ColE1/pMB1/pBR322/pUC origin of replication
   2270..2409    -  misc_feature   bom: basis of mobility region from pBR322
   2511..2702    -  CDS            rop: Rop protein, which maintains plasmids at low copy number; rop
   2719..3099    +  CDS            YPB1_ECOLX: Protein predicted: Swiss-Prot protein existence level 4. From Escherichia coli.
   3171..3462    -  CDS            TcR (fragment): tetracycline efflux protein; tet; confers resistance to tetracycline
   3477..3498    -  protein_bind   CAP binding site: CAP binding activates transcription in the presence of cAMP. E. coli catabolite activator protein
   3511..4593    -  CDS            lacI: lac repressor; lacI; The lac repressor binds to the lac operator to inhibit transcription in E. coli. This inhibition can be relieved by adding lactose or isopropyl-β-D-thiogalactopyranoside (IPTG).
   4594..4671    -  promoter       lacI promoter: lacI
   4679..4958    -  CDS            TcR (fragment): tetracycline efflux protein; tet; confers resistance to tetracycline
   4980..4998    +  promoter       T7 promoter: promoter for bacteriophage T7 RNA polymerase
   4999..5023    +  protein_bind   lac operator: The lac repressor binds to the lac operator to inhibit transcription in E. coli. This inhibition can be relieved by adding lactose or isopropyl-β-D-thiogalactopyranoside (IPTG). lac repressor encoded by lacI
   5038..5060    +  RBS            RBS: efficient ribosome binding site from bacteriophage T7 gene 10 (Olins and Rangwala, 1989)
   5134..5718    +  CDS            MGMT (fragment): MGMT_HUMAN - Experimental evidence at protein level: Swiss-Prot protein existence level 1. Involved in the cellular defense against the biological effects of O6-methylguanine (O6-MeG) and O4-methylthymine (O4-MeT) in DNA. Repairs the methylated nucleobase in DNA by stoichiometrically transferring the methyl group to a cysteine residue in the enzyme. This is a suicide reaction: the enzyme is irreversibly inactivated. From Homo sapiens (Human).
   6616..6634    -  promoter       SP6 promoter: promoter for bacteriophage SP6 RNA polymerase
   6649..6698    +  CDS            SET1 (fragment): solubility-enhancement tag derived from T7 phage gene 10B
   6706..6753    +  terminator     T7 terminator: transcription terminator for bacteriophage T7 RNA polymerase
