[The description below was written by a language model from this plasmid's Addgene catalogue record and pLannotate feature annotations shown in this document.]
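Description:
6xHis-SNAP-PI(3,5)P2 Probe is a bacterial expression plasmid built on the pET-28a(+) backbone for producing a recombinant phosphoinositide biosensor in E. coli. It is selected with kanamycin through the aph(3')-Ia KanR gene and replicates from a ColE1/pBR322-type origin. The accompanying bom and rop elements keep copy number low, consistent with the catalogue entry. An f1 origin is also present, along with short tetracycline-resistance gene fragments that are backbone remnants and are not functional markers.

The expression cassette follows the standard pET arrangement: a T7 promoter immediately followed by a lac operator, the strong T7 gene 10 ribosome binding site, and a downstream T7 terminator. A plasmid-borne lacI gene supplies repressor, so transcription depends on a host providing T7 RNA polymerase and is induced with IPTG. The open reading frame encodes an N-terminal 6xHis tag for metal-affinity purification fused to a SNAP-tag. The annotation software flags the SNAP-tag as a fragment of human MGMT, the alkyltransferase from which it was engineered, and it allows covalent labelling with benzylguanine-linked fluorophores. The lipid-binding module follows the SNAP-tag: SnxA-2xPX, a tandem repeat derived from Dictyostelium discoideum SnxA that recognises phosphatidylinositol-3,5-bisphosphate. This insert is not annotated in the feature table but presumably occupies the unlabelled stretch between the SNAP-tag and the terminator region. The short SP6 promoter and solubility-tag hits near the 3′ end are small matches whose role the record does not explain.

The purified, dye-labelled protein is intended as an exogenous probe for detecting PI(3,5)P2. The associated publication describes a set of such recombinant biosensors for multiplexed and super-resolution imaging of phosphoinositides.
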