Addgene plasmid #211512: 6xHis-SNAP-PI(3,5)P2 Probe
Purpose: For expression of recombinant biosensor for detection of Phosphatidylinositol-3,5-Bisphosphate (PI(3,5)P2) from bacteria
Depositing lab: Hannes Maib & David Murray. Depositing organization: University of Dundee. Publication: Recombinant biosensors for multiplex and super-resolution imaging of phosphoinositides. Maib H, Adarska P, Hunton R, Vines JH, Strutt D, Bottanelli F, Murray DH. J Cell Biol. 2024 Jun 3;223(6):e202310095. doi: 10.1083/jcb.202310095. Epub 2024 Apr 5. PubMed 38578646.
Backbone
  Vector backbone: pET-28 a (+)
  Vector type: Bacterial Expression
Growth in bacteria
  Bacterial resistance: Kanamycin, 50 μg/mL
  Growth temperature: 37°C
  Growth strain: DH5alpha
  Copy number: Low Copy
Gene/Insert
  Gene/Insert name: SnxA-2xPX (alt name: The biosensor for PI(3,5)P2 is the tandem repeat of SnxA from Dictyostelium discoideum (Vines et al., 2023))
  Species: Dictyostelium discoideum
  Tag / fusion protein: 6xhis-SNAP (N terminal on insert)
  Cloning method: Restriction Enzyme; 5′ cloning site Unknown (unknown if destroyed)
Terms and licenses: Academic/Nonprofit Terms; Industry Terms: Not Available to Industry
Depositor comments: The biosensor for PI(3,5)P2 is the tandem repeat of SnxA from Dictyostelium discoideum (Vines et al., 2023). Please visit https://www.biorxiv.org/content/10.1101/2023.10.18.562882v1 for bioRxiv preprint.
How to cite: 6xHis-SNAP-PI(3,5)P2 Probe was a gift from Hannes Maib & David Murray (Addgene plasmid # 211512 ; http://n2t.net/addgene:211512 ; RRID:Addgene_211512)
